>Addgene plasmid #1308 | pJC45BS104 L892W | depositor full sequence | sequence record 26 | Author sequence
AGCGCCGGTGATGCCGGCCACGATGCGTCCGGCGTAGAGGATCGAGATCTCGATCCCGCGAAATTAATAC
GACTCACTATAGGGGAATTGTGAGCGGATAACAATTCCCCTCTAGAAATAATTTTGTTTAACTTTAAGAA
GGAGATATACCATGGGCCATCATCATCATCATCATCATCATCATCACAGCAGCGGCCATATCGAAGGTCG
TGGATCCGGGATGAACGACCAAACGCAATTTACAGAAAGGGCTCTAACGATTTTGACGTTGGCTCAAAAA
TTGGCTTCGGATCATCAACATCCACAATTACAACCTATACATATTCTAGCTGCCTTCATTGAAACGCCAG
AAGATGGATCAGTCCCTTACCTACAGAATCTAATTGAGAAGGGCCGTTACGACTATGATCTTTTCAAGAA
AGTGGTTAATAGAAATCTAGTAAGAATTCCTCAACAGCAACCTGCACCTGCGGAGATAACTCCAAGTTAT
GCTTTGGGGAAAGTCCTTCAAGACGCTGCTAAGATTCAAAAACAACAGAAGGACTCATTTATAGCGCAAG
ACCATATATTGTTTGCTCTATTCAATGATTCGTCTATTCAGCAAATATTTAAGGAAGCTCAAGTAGATAT
TGAGGCCATCAAGCAACAAGCTCTTGAACTTCGTGGTAACACTAGAATTGACTCTCGTGGCGCTGATACG
AACACACCTTTGGAATATTTATCAAAGTACGCCATTGATATGACTGAGCAGGCTCGTCAAGGTAAACTTG
ACCCTGTCATCGGCCGTGAAGAAGAAATAAGAAGCACTATTAGAGTTTTAGCAAGAAGAATTAAGTCCAA
CCCATGTTTAATTGGTGAGCCAGGTATCGGTAAGACCGCTATTATTGAAGGTGTTGCTCAAAGAATCATT
GACGATGACGTTCCCACTATCTTACAAGGCGCTAAATTGTTCAGTCTAGATTTGGCCGCATTAACCGCAG
GTGCTAAATACAAAGGTGATTTCGAAGAAAGATTCAAAGGTGTTTTGAAGGAAATCGAAGAATCAAAGAC
TCTAATTGTGTTATTCATTGATGAAATTCACATGTTAATGGGTAATGGTAAGGACGACGCTGCTAACATC
TTGAAGCCAGCTTTGTCCAGAGGCCAATTGAAGGTCATCGGTGCCACCACCAATAACGAATATAGATCTA
TTGTGGAAAAGGATGGTGCCTTTGAAAGAAGATTCCAGAAAATTGAAGTCGCTGAACCAAGTGTGAGACA
AACAGTGGCCATATTGAGAGGTCTGCAACCAAAGTATGAAATACATCATGGTGTAAGGATTCTGGATAGC
GCCTTAGTCACCGCGGCTCAATTAGCCAAGCGTTACTTGCCATATAGAAGATTGCCAGATTCTGCTTTGG
ATTTAGTTGATATTTCTTGTGCTGGTGTCGCCGTCGCAAGAGATTCTAAGCCAGAAGAATTGGATTCCAA
GGAACGTCAATTGCAATTGATTCAAGTAGAGATAAAAGCTCTAGAGAGAGATGAAGATGCCGACTCCACC
ACTAAAGATAGATTAAAGTTAGCTAGGCAGAAGGAAGCTTCATTGCAAGAAGAATTGGAACCTCTAAGAC
AACGTTACAATGAAGAAAAGCATGGCCATGAAGAATTGACACAAGCTAAAAAGAAATTGGATGAACTGGA
AAACAAGGCCCTTGATGCTGAACGTAGATATGATACTGCTACCGCCGCTGATTTAAGGTACTTCGCCATC
CCAGATATCAAAAAGCAAATCGAAAAGCTTGAAGATCAGGTTGCTGAGGAAGAGAGACGTGCTGGTGCCA
ACTCCATGATCCAAAATGTGGTCGACTCAGACACCATTTCTGAAACAGCTGCAAGATTGACTGGTATCCC
TGTTAAGAAGTTGTCAGAATCTGAAAATGAAAAATTGATTCATATGGAACGTGACTTATCATCTGAAGTC
GTGGGCCAAATGGATGCCATTAAAGCTGTTTCCAATGCCGTTAGATTGTCTAGATCAGGTTTAGCTAATC
CAAGGCAACCAGCATCCTTCTTATTTTTAGGTTTGTCCGGTTCCGGTAAAACTGAATTGGCTAAAAAAGT
TGCTGGATTTTTGTTTAATGATGAGGACATGATGATCAGGGTCGATTGTTCTGAATTAAGCGAGAAGTAT
GCGGTCTCTAAGTTGTTGGGTACCACGGCAGGTTATGTCGGGTACGATGAAGGTGGCTTTTTAACTAACC
AACTGCAATACAAACCATACTCCGTTTTGTTATTCGATGAAGTAGAAAAGGCACATCCTGATGTTTTGAC
TGTCATGCTACAAATGTTGGATGACGGTAGAATTACTAGTGGTCAAGGTAAGACGATCGACTGTTCCAAT
TGTATTGTCATCATGACTTCCAATCTAGGTGCTGAATTTATCAATTCTCAACAAGGATCAAAGATCCAAG
AATCTACCAAGAATTTGGTCATGGGTGCTGTTAGGCAACATTTCAGACCAGAATTTTTGAACAGAATTTC
TAGTATAGTCATTTTCAACAAGCTATCTAGAAAAGCTATTCATAAGATCGTGGATATTCGTTTGAAGGAA
ATTGAAGAGAGATTCGAGCAAAATGATAAACATTACAAGTTGAATTTAACTCAAGAGGCCAAGGACTTCT
TGGCCAAATATGGTTATTCCGATGATATGGGTGCACGTCCACTGAACAGGTTAATTCAAAACGAAATTTT
GAACAAACTGGCACTAAGGATCTTAAAGAATGAAATCAAGGATAAGGAAACTGTCAATGTCGTCTTGAAG
AAGGGTAAATCTCGTGATGAAAATGTTCCTGAGGAAGCTGAAGAATGTCTGGAAGTTCTACCAAATCACG
AAGCTACTATAGGGGCTGACACGTGGGGTGATGACGATAATGAGGACAGTATGGAAATTGATGATGACCT
AGATTAATTTAATATAGTGTGATTTTTAAAAACTTTCGAACAAGAATCAGTAATATAATATATATAATTA
ATAAAACTAATGGAATTTGTTTAATTGAACTTGACACCCGAGCAAAAGAGCTCGGGGCCCTAGCTAACTG
ATCCGGCTGCTAACAAAGCCCAAAGGAAGCTGAGTTGGCTGCTGCCACCGCTGAGCAATAACTAGCATAA
CCCCTTGGGGCCTCTAAACGGGTCTTGAGGGGTTTTTTGCTGAAAGGAGGAACTATAGATAATTCTTCTT
GAAGACGAAAGGGCCTCGTGATACGCCTATTTTTATAGGTTAATGTCATGATAATAATGGTTTCTTAGAC
GTCAGGTGGCACTTTTCGGGGAAATGTGCGCGGAACCCCTATTTGTTTATTTTTCTAAATACATTCAAAT
ATGTATCCGCTCATGAGACAATAACCCTGATAAATGCTTCAATAATATTGAAAAAGGAAGAGTATGAGTA
TTCAACATTTCCGTGTCGCCCTTATTCCCTTTTTTGCGGCATTTTGCCTTCCTGTTTTTGCTCACCCAGA
AACGCTGGTGAAAGTAAAAGATGCTGAAGATCAGTTGGGTGCACGAGTGGGTTACATCGAACTGGATCTC
AACAGCGGTAAGATCCTTGAGAGTTTTCGCCCCGAAGAACGTTTTCCAATGATGAGCACTTTTAAAGTTC
TGCTATGTGGCGCGGTATTATCCCGTGTTGACGCCGGGCAAGAGCAACTCGGTCGCCGCATACACTATTC
TCAGAATGACTTGGTTGAGTACTCACCAGTCACAGAAAAGCATCTTACGGATGGCATGACAGTAAGAGAA
TTATGCAGTGCTGCCATAAGCATGAGTGATAACACTGCGGCCAACTTACTTCTGACAACGATCGGAGGAC
CGAAGGAGCTAACCGCTTTTTTTCACAACATGGGGGATCATGTAACTCGCCTTGATCGTTGGGAACCGGA
GCTGAATGAAGCCATACCAAACGACGAGCGTGACACCACGATGCCTGTAGCAATGGCAACAACGTTGCGC
AAACTATTAACTGGCGAACTACTTACTCTAGCTTCCCGGCAACAATTAATAGACTGGATGGAGGCGGATA
AAGTTGCAGGACCACTTCTGCGCTCGGCCCTTCCGGCTGGCTGGTTTATTGCTGATAAATCTGGAGCCGG
TGAGCGTGGGTCTCGCGGTATCATTGCAGCACTGGGGCCAGATGGTAAGCCCTCCCGTATCGTAGTTATC
TACACGACGGGCAGTCAGGCAACTATGGATGAACGAAATAGACAGATCGCTGAGATAGGTGCCTCACTGA
TTAAGCATTGGTAACTGTCAGACCAAGTTTACTCATATATACTTTAGATTGATTTAAAACTTCATTTTTA
ATTTAAAAGGATCTAGGTGAAGATCCTTTTTGATAATCTCATGACCAAAATCCCTTAACGTGAGTTTTCG
TTCCACTGAGCGTCAGACCCCGTAGAAAAGATCAAAGGATCTTCTTGAGATCCTTTTTTTCTGCGCGTAA
TCTGCTGCTTGCAAACAAAAAAACCACCGCTACCAGCGGTGGTTTGTTTGCCGGATCAAGAGCTACCAAC
TCTTTTTCCGAAGGTAACTGGCTTCAGCAGAGCGCAGATACCAAATACTGTCCTTCTAGTGTAGCCGTAG
TTAGGCCACCACTTCAAGAACTCTGTAGCACCGCCTACATACCTCGCTCTGCTAATCCTGTTACCAGTGG
CTGCTGCCAGTGGCGATAAGTCGTGTCTTACCGGGTTGGACTCAAGACGATAGTTACCGGATAAGGCGCA
GCGGTCGGGCTGAACGGGGGGTTCGTGCACACAGCCCAGCTTGGAGCGAACGACCTACACCGAACTGAGA
TACCTACAGCGTGAGCATTGAGAAAGCGCCACGCTTCCCGAAGGGAGAAAGGCGGACAGGTATCCGGTAA
GCGGCAGGGTCGGAACAGGAGAGCGCACGAGGGAGCTTCCAGGGGGGAACGCCTGGTATCTTTATAGTCC
TGTCGGGTTTCGCCACCTCTGACTTGAGCGTCGATTTTTGTGATGCTCGTCAGGGGGGCCGAGCCTATGG
AAAAACGCCAGCAACGCGGCCTTTTTACGGTTCCTGGCCTTTTGCTGGCCTTTTGCTCACATGTTCTTTC
CTGCGTTATCCCCTGATTCTGTGGATAACCGTATTACCGCCTTTGAGTGAGCTGATACCGCTCGCCGCAG
CCGAACGACCGAGCGCAGCGAGTCAGTGAGCGAGGAAGCGGAAGT
Features (pLannotate 1.2.2; 11 found; start..end, strand, type, name):
      2..43      -  CDS            TcR (fragment): tetracycline efflux protein; tet; confers resistance to tetracycline
     65..83      +  promoter       T7 promoter: promoter for bacteriophage T7 RNA polymerase
     84..108     +  protein_bind   lac operator: The lac repressor binds to the lac operator to inhibit transcription in E. coli. This inhibition can be relieved by adding lactose or isopropyl-β-D-thiogalactopyranoside (IPTG). lac repressor encoded by lacI
    123..145     +  RBS            RBS: efficient ribosome binding site from bacteriophage T7 gene 10 (Olins and Rangwala, 1989)
    158..175     +  CDS            capTEV™ (fragment): composite tag for in vivo biotinylation, TEV protease cleavage, and 6xHis tagging
    221..2944    +  CDS            HSP104: HS104_YEAST - Experimental evidence at protein level: Swiss-Prot protein existence level 1. Required, in concert with Hsp40 (YDJ1) and Hsp70 (SSA1) and small Hsps (HSP26), for the dissociation, resolubilization and refolding of aggregates of damaged proteins after heat or other environmental stresses. Extracts proteins from aggregates by unfolding and threading them in an ATP-dependent process through the axial channel of the protein hexamer, after which they can be refolded by components of the Hsp70/Hsp40 chaperone system. Substrate binding is ATP-dependent, and release of bound polypeptide
   3086..3134    +  CDS            SET1 (fragment): solubility-enhancement tag derived from T7 phage gene 10B
   3142..3189    +  terminator     T7 terminator: transcription terminator for bacteriophage T7 RNA polymerase
   3319..3423    +  promoter       AmpR promoter: bla
   3424..4284    +  CDS            AmpR: β-lactamase; bla; confers resistance to ampicillin, carbenicillin, and related antibiotics
   4455..5043    +  rep_origin     ori: high-copy-number ColE1/pMB1/pBR322/pUC origin of replication
