[The description below was written by a language model from this plasmid's Addgene catalogue record and pLannotate feature annotations shown in this document.]
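Description:
pJC45BS104 L892W is a bacterial expression plasmid built on the pJC45 backbone that produces a point mutant of the Saccharomyces cerevisiae protein disaggregase Hsp104 in E. coli. It is a high-copy plasmid, replicating from a ColE1/pUC-type origin and selected through the β-lactamase (AmpR) gene, which confers ampicillin resistance. The depositor's full sequence is about 5.2 kb, consistent with a roughly 2.4 kb backbone carrying a roughly 2.85 kb insert cloned between BamHI and SacI sites, both of which are retained.

Expression is driven by a T7 promoter followed directly by a lac operator, so transcription requires T7 RNA polymerase and is repressed by lac repressor until relieved by IPTG. No lacI gene is annotated on the plasmid, so the repressor would have to come from the host. A T7 gene 10 ribosome binding site directs translation, and a T7 terminator closes the unit. The catalogue lists an N-terminal 10x His tag supplied by the backbone. The automated annotation marks a short histidine-tag match just upstream of the HSP104 coding sequence (labelled as a fragment of a composite tag), which most likely corresponds to this His tag. The short TcR and gene 10-derived fragments flagging the cassette appear to be backbone remnants rather than functional parts.

The insert encodes Hsp104, a hexameric AAA+ chaperone that works with Hsp70 and Hsp40 to extract and refold proteins from aggregates, with leucine 892 changed to tryptophan near the C-terminus. The associated study examined communication between the C-terminal peptide-binding domain and the N-terminal ATPase domain, so the plasmid fits production and affinity purification of recombinant mutant protein for in vitro work. The record does not state the specific reason for the tryptophan substitution.
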