Addgene plasmid #1308: pJC45BS104 L892W
Depositing lab: Susan Lindquist. Depositing organization: Whitehead Institute for Biomedical Research. Publication: Defining a pathway of communication from the C-terminal peptide binding domain to the N-terminal ATPase domain in a AAA protein. Cashikar AG, Schirmer EC, Hattendorf DA, Glover JR, Ramakrishnan MS, Ware DM, Lindquist SL. Mol Cell 2002 Apr;9(4):751-60. 10.1016/S1097-2765(02)00499-9 PubMed 11983167.
Backbone
  Vector backbone: pJC45
  Backbone size w/o insert (bp): 2375
  Vector type: Bacterial Expression
Growth in bacteria
  Bacterial resistance: Ampicillin, 100 μg/mL
  Growth temperature: 37°C
  Growth strain: DH5alpha
  Copy number: High Copy
Gene/Insert
  Gene/Insert name: Hsp104 L892W (alt name: Hsp104)
  Species: S. cerevisiae (budding yeast)
  Insert size (bp): 2850
  Mutation: Changed Leu 892 to Trp
  Entrez Gene: HSP104 (a.k.a. YLL026W)
  Tag / fusion protein: 10X His tag (N terminal on backbone)
  Cloning method: Restriction Enzyme; 5′ cloning site BamHI (not destroyed); 3′ cloning site SacI (not destroyed)
  Sequencing primers: 5′ T7
Terms and licenses: Academic/Nonprofit Terms; Industry Terms: Not Available to Industry
How to cite: pJC45BS104 L892W was a gift from Susan Lindquist (Addgene plasmid # 1308 ; http://n2t.net/addgene:1308 ; RRID:Addgene_1308)
