>Addgene plasmid #1308 | pJC45BS104 L892W | addgene partial sequence | sequence record 84848 | T7 5'-TAATACGACTCACTATAGGG-3'
ATTCCCCTCTAGAAATAATTTTGTTTAACTTTAAGAAGGAGATATACCATGGGCCATCATCATCATCATC
ATCATCATCATCACAGCAGCGGCCATATCGAAGGTCGTGGATCCGGGATGAACGACCAAACGCAATTTAC
AGAAAGGGCTCTAACGATTTTGACGTTGGCTCAAAAATTGGCTTCGGATCATCAACATCCACAATTACAA
CCTATACATATTCTAGCTGCCTTCATTGAAACGCCAGAAGATGGATCAGTCCCTTACCTACAGAATCTAA
TTGAGAAGGGCCGTTACGACTATGATCTTTTCAAGAAAGTGGTTAATAGAAATCTAGTAAGAATTCCTCA
ACAGCAACCTGCACCTGCGGAGATAACTCCAAGTTATGCTTTGGGGAAAGTCCTTCAAGACGCTGCTAAG
ATTCAAAAACAACAGAAGGACTCATTTATAGCGCAAGACCATATATTGTTTGCTCTATTCAATGATTCGT
CTATTCAGCAAATATTTAAGGAAGCTCAAGTAGATATTGAGGCCATCAAGCAACAAGCTCTTGAACTTCG
TGGTAACACTAGAATTGACTCTCGTGGCGCTGATACGAACACACCTTTGGAATATTTATC
