>Addgene plasmid #1308 | pJC45BS104 L892W | addgene partial sequence | sequence record 84849 | T7term 5'-GCTAGTTATTGCTCAGCGG-3'
GCTTCCTTTCGGGCTTTGTTAGCAGCCGGATCAGTTAGCTAGGGCCCCGAGCTCTTTTGCTCGGGTGTCA
AGTTCAATTAAACAAATTCCATTAGTTTTATTAATTATATATATTATATTACTGATTCTTGTTCGAAAGT
TTTTAAAAATCACACTATATTAAATTAATCTAGGTCATCATCAATTTCCATACTGTCCTCATTATCGTCA
TCACCCCACGTGTCAGCCCCTATAGTAGCTTCGTGATTTGGTAGAACTTCCAGACATTCTTCAGCTTCCT
CAGGAACATTTTCATCACGAGATTTACCCTTCTTCAAGACGACATTGACAGTTTCCTTATCCTTGATTTC
ATTCTTTAAGATCCTTAGTGCCAGTTTGTTCAAAATTTCGTTTTGAATTAACCTGTTCAGTGGACGTGCA
CCCATATCATCGGAATAACCATATTTGGCCAAGAAGTCCTTGGCCTCTTGAGTTAAATTCAACTTGTAAT
GTTTATCATTTTGCTCGAATCTCTCTTCAATTTCCTTCAAACGAATATCCACGATCTTATGAATAGCTTT
TCTAGATAGCTTGTTGA
